>Addgene plasmid #125226 | pAAV-mCherry-GS linker-Zdk1 | addgene full sequence | sequence record 244563 | Addgene NGS Result
CATGTCCTGCAGGCAGCTGCGCGCTCGCTCGCTCACTGAGGCCGCCCGGGCGTCGGGCGACCTTTGGTCG
CCCGGCCTCAGTGAGCGAGCGAGCGCGCAGAGAGGGAGTGGCCAACTCCATCACTAGGGGTTCCTGCGGC
CGCACGCGTTGTACATAGTAATCAATTACGGGGTCATTAGTTCATAGCCCATATATGGAGTTCCGCGTTA
CATAACTTACGGTAAATGGCCCGCCTGGCTGACCGCCCAACGACCCCCGCCCATTGACGTCAATAATGAC
GTATGTTCCCATAGTAACGCCAATAGGGACTTTCCATTGACGTCAATGGGTGGAGTATTTACGGTAAACT
GCCCACTTGGCAGTACATCAAGTGTATCATATGCCAAGTACGCCCCCTATTGACGTCAATGACGGTAAAT
GGCCCGCCTGGCATTATGCCCAGTACATGACCTTATGGGACTTTCCTACTTGGCAGTACATCTACGTATT
AGTCATCGCTATTACCATGGTGATGCGGTTTTGGCAGTACATCAATGGGCGTGGATAGCGGTTTGACTCA
CGGGGATTTCCAAGTCTCCACCCCATTGACGTCAATGGGAGTTTGTTTTGGCACCAAAATCAACGGGACT
TTCCAAAATGTCGTAACAACTCCGCCCCATTGACGCAAATGGGCGGTAGGCGTGTACGGTGGGAGGTCTA
TATAAGCAGAGCTCTCTGGCTAACTAGAGAACCCACTGCTTACTGGCTTATCGAAATTAATACGACTCAC
TATAGGGAGACCCAAGCTTGCCACCATGGTGAGCAAGGGCGAGGAGGATAACATGGCCATCATCAAGGAG
TTCATGCGCTTCAAGGTGCACATGGAGGGCTCCGTGAACGGCCACGAGTTCGAGATCGAGGGCGAGGGCG
AGGGCCGCCCCTACGAGGGCACCCAGACCGCCAAGCTGAAGGTGACCAAGGGTGGCCCCCTGCCCTTCGC
CTGGGACATCCTGTCCCCTCAGTTCATGTACGGCTCCAAGGCCTACGTGAAGCACCCCGCCGACATCCCC
GACTACTTGAAGCTGTCCTTCCCCGAGGGCTTCAAGTGGGAGCGCGTGATGAACTTCGAGGACGGCGGCG
TGGTGACCGTGACCCAGGACTCCTCCCTGCAGGACGGCGAGTTCATCTACAAGGTGAAGCTGCGCGGCAC
CAACTTCCCCTCCGACGGCCCTGTAATGCAGAAGAAGACTATGGGCTGGGAGGCCTCCTCCGAGCGGATG
TACCCCGAGGACGGCGCCCTGAAGGGCGAGATCAAGCAGAGGCTGAAGCTGAAGGACGGCGGCCACTACG
ACGCTGAGGTCAAGACCACCTACAAGGCCAAGAAGCCCGTGCAGCTGCCCGGCGCCTACAACGTCAACAT
CAAGTTGGACATCACCTCCCACAACGAGGACTACACCATCGTGGAACAGTACGAACGCGCCGAGGGCCGC
CACTCCACCGGCGGCATGGACGAGCTGTACAAGGGTTCTGGATCCGGTTCTGGAAGTGGATCCATGGTGG
ATAACAAATTCAATAAAGAAAAGACGCGTGCCGGTGCGGAAATCCATTCTCTGCCAAACCTGAATGTTGA
GCAGAAGTTTGCCTTCATCGTGAGCCTGTTTGATGATCCATCTCAGAGCGCCAATCTGCTGGCCGAAGCC
AAAAAACTGAACGATGCCCAGGCCCCAAAAGGTGGTTCTGGTGGTAGCTAAGAATTCCTCGAGCTAGAGC
TCGCTGATCAGCCTCGACTGTGCCTTCTAGTTGCCAGCCATCTGTTGTTTGCCCCTCCCCCGTGCCTTCC
TTGACCCTGGAAGGTGCCACTCCCACTGTCCTTTCCTAATAAAATGAGGAAATTGCATCGCATTGTCTGA
GTAGGTGTCATTCTATTCTGGGGGGTGGGGTGGGGCAGGACAGCAAGGGGGAGGATTGGGAAGACAATAG
CAGGCATGCTGGGGAGGTAACCACGTGCGGACCGAGCGGCCGCAGGAACCCCTAGTGATGGAGTTGGCCA
CTCCCTCTCTGCGCGCTCGCTCGCTCACTGAGGCCGGGCGACCAAAGGTCGCCCGACGCCCGGGCTTTGC
CCGGGCGGCCTCAGTGAGCGAGCGAGCGCGCAGCTGCCTGCAGGGGCGCCTGATGCGGTATTTTCTCCTT
ACGCATCTGTGCGGTATTTCACACCGCATA
[95 nt withheld, positions 2201-2295]
T
[46 nt withheld, positions 2297-2342]
C
[141 nt withheld, positions 2344-2484]
CCTTTGACGTTGGAGTCCACGTTCTTT
[37 nt withheld, positions 2512-2548]
ACTCTATCTCGGGCTATTCTTTTGATTTATAAGGGATTTTGCCGATTTCGGTCTATTGGTTAAAAAATGA
GCTGATTTAACAAAAATTTAACGCGAATTTTAACAAAATATTAACGTTTACAATTTTATGGTGCACTCTC
AGTACAATCTGCTCTGATGCCGCATAGTTAAGCCAGCCCCGACACCCGCCAACACCCGCTGACGCGCCCT
GACGGGCTTGTCTGCTCCCGGCATCCGCTTACAGACAAGCTGTGACCGTCTCCGGGAGCTGCATGTGTCA
GAGGTTTTCACCGTCATCACCGAAACGCGCGAGACGAAAGGGCCTCGTGATACGCCTATTTTTATAGGTT
AATGTCATGATAATAATGGTTTCTTAGACGTCAGGTGGCACTTTTCGGGGAAATGTGCGCGGAACCCCTA
TTTGTTTATTTTTCTAAATACATTCAAATATGTATCCGCTCATGAGACAATAACCCTGATAAATGCTTCA
ATAATATTGAAAAAGGAAGAGTATGAGTATTCAACATTTCCGTGTCGCCCTTATTCCCTTTTTTGCGGCA
TTTTGCCTTCCTGTTTTTGCTCACCCAGAAACGCTGGTGAAAGTAAAAGATGCTGAAGATCAGTTGGGTG
CACGAGTGGGTTACATCGAACTGGATCTCAACAGCGGTAAGATCCTTGAGAGTTTTCGCCCCGAAGAACG
TTTTCCAATGATGAGCACTTTTAAAGTTCTGCTATGTGGCGCGGTATTATCCCGTATTGACGCCGGGCAA
GAGCAACTCGGTCGCCGCATACACTATTCTCAGAATGACTTGGTTGAGTACTCACCAGTCACAGAAAAGC
ATCTTACGGATGGCATGACAGTAAGAGAATTATGCAGTGCTGCCATAACCATGAGTGATAACACTGCGGC
CAACTTACTTCTGACAACGATCGGAGGACCGAAGGAGCTAACCGCTTTTTTGCACAACATGGGGGATCAT
GTAACTCGCCTTGATCGTTGGGAACCGGAGCTGAATGAAGCCATACCAAACGACGAGCGTGACACCACGA
TGCCTGTAGCAATGGCAACAACGTTGCGCAAACTATTAACTGGCGAACTACTTACTCTAGCTTCCCGGCA
ACAATTAATAGACTGGATGGAGGCGGATAAAGTTGCAGGACCACTTCTGCGCTCGGCCCTTCCGGCTGGC
TGGTTTATTGCTGATAAATCTGGAGCCGGTGAGCGTGGAAGCCGCGGTATCATTGCAGCACTGGGGCCAG
ATGGTAAGCCCTCCCGTATCGTAGTTATCTACACGACGGGGAGTCAGGCAACTATGGATGAACGAAATAG
ACAGATCGCTGAGATAGGTGCCTCACTGATTAAGCATTGGTAACTGTCAGACCAAGTTTACTCATATATA
CTTTAGATTGATTTAAAACTTCATTTTTAATTTAAAAGGATCTAGGTGAAGATCCTTTTTGATAATCTCA
TGACCAAAATCCCTTAACGTGAGTTTTCGTTCCACTGAGCGTCAGACCCCGTAGAAAAGATCAAAGGATC
TTCTTGAGATCCTTTTTTTCTGCGCGTAATCTGCTGCTTGCAAACAAAAAAACCACCGCTACCAGCGGTG
GTTTGTTTGCCGGATCAAGAGCTACCAACTCTTTTTCCGAAGGTAACTGGCTTCAGCAGAGCGCAGATAC
CAAATACTGTTCTTCTAGTGTAGCCGTAGTTAGGCCACCACTTCAAGAACTCTGTAGCACCGCCTACATA
CCTCGCTCTGCTAATCCTGTTACCAGTGGCTGCTGCCAGTGGCGATAAGTCGTGTCTTACCGGGTTGGAC
TCAAGACGATAGTTACCGGATAAGGCGCAGCGGTCGGGCTGAACGGGGGGTTCGTGCACACAGCCCAGCT
TGGAGCGAACGACCTACACCGAACTGAGATACCTACAGCGTGAGCTATGAGAAAGCGCCACGCTTCCCGA
AGGGAGAAAGGCGGACAGGTATCCGGTAAGCGGCAGGGTCGGAACAGGAGAGCGCACGAGGGAGCTTCCA
GGGGGAAACGCCTGGTATCTTTATAGTCCTGTCGGGTTTCGCCACCTCTGACTTGAGCGTCGATTTTTGT
GATGCTCGTCAGGGGGGCGGAGCCTATGGAAAAACGCCAGCAACGCGGCCTTTTTACGGTTCCTGGCCTT
TTGCTGGCCTTTTGCTCA
Features (pLannotate 1.2.2; 17 found; start..end, strand, type, name):
     17..44      +  repeat_region  AAV2 ITR (fragment): inverted terminal repeat of adeno-associated virus serotype 2 inverted
     73..100     +  repeat_region  AAV2 ITR (fragment): inverted terminal repeat of adeno-associated virus serotype 2 inverted
    206..509     +  enhancer       CMV enhancer: human cytomegalovirus immediate early enhancer
    510..713     +  promoter       CMV promoter: human cytomegalovirus (CMV) immediate early promoter
    709..742     +  LTR            5' LTR (truncated) (fragment): truncated 5' long terminal repeat (LTR) from HIV-1
    758..776     +  promoter       T7 promoter: promoter for bacteriophage T7 RNA polymerase
    796..1503    +  CDS            mCherry: mCherry is a basic (constitutively fluorescent) red fluorescent protein published in 2004, derived from Discosoma sp.. It is reported to be a very rapidly-maturing monomer with low acid sensitivity.
   1534..1710    +  CDS            Zdk1: "Zdark" protein, derived from the Z subunit of protein A, that binds to the dark state of LOV2 and is released upon irradiation (Wang et al., 2016)
   1768..1975    +  polyA_signal   bGH poly(A) signal: bovine growth hormone polyadenylation signal
   2004..2144    +  repeat_region  AAV2 ITR: inverted terminal repeat of adeno-associated virus serotype 2 inverted
   2149..2200    -  misc_feature   bom (fragment): basis of mobility region from pBR322
   2219..2674    +  rep_origin     f1 ori (sequence partly withheld): f1 bacteriophage origin of replication; arrow indicates direction of (+) strand synthesis
   2675..2724    -  misc_feature   bom (fragment): basis of mobility region from pBR322
   2826..2861    -  CDS            rop (fragment): Rop protein, which maintains plasmids at low copy number; rop
   2956..3060    +  promoter       AmpR promoter: bla
   3061..3921    +  CDS            AmpR: β-lactamase; bla; confers resistance to ampicillin, carbenicillin, and related antibiotics
   4092..4680    +  rep_origin     ori: high-copy-number ColE1/pMB1/pBR322/pUC origin of replication
