[The description below was written by a language model from this plasmid's Addgene catalogue record and pLannotate feature annotations shown in this document.]
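Description:
pAAV-mCherry-GS linker-Zdk1 is an AAV transfer plasmid that also serves as a mammalian expression vector, built on a pAAV backbone of about 4.7 kb. It is maintained in bacteria through a high-copy ColE1/pUC-type origin and selected with ampicillin via the β-lactamase gene and its own promoter. An f1 phage origin is also present in the backbone. The expression cassette is flanked by AAV serotype 2 inverted terminal repeats, which are the cis elements required for replication and packaging of the intervening DNA into recombinant AAV particles. The annotation finds a full ITR downstream of the cassette but only short ITR fragments upstream. This may reflect the difficulty of sequencing and annotating these hairpin-forming repeats, but the record does not settle the integrity of the left ITR. The recombination-reduced growth strain listed fits the usual instability of ITR-containing plasmids.

Between the ITRs, the human CMV immediate-early enhancer and promoter drive a single synthetic fusion protein, terminated by the bovine growth hormone polyadenylation signal. A T7 promoter lies just upstream of the coding region. The fusion consists of the monomeric red fluorescent protein mCherry at the N-terminus, joined through a glycine-serine linker to Zdk1. Zdk1 is a small engineered binder derived from the Z domain of protein A that associates with the dark state of the LOV2 photosensory domain and is released on illumination. The short fragments annotated as HIV-1 LTR, bom and rop are probably incidental sequence matches or backbone remnants rather than functional parts.

The construct provides constitutive expression of a fluorescently trackable Zdk1 in mammalian cells, by transfection or potentially by AAV delivery. It was deposited alongside work on luciferase-LOV BRET systems for transcriptional readout of protein-protein interactions, where such a fusion could report LOV2 conformational state, although the record does not spell out its exact role.
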