Addgene plasmid #125226: pAAV-mCherry-GS linker-Zdk1
Purpose: Expresses mCherry-GS linker-Zdk1 in mammalian cells
Depositing lab: Alice Ting. Depositing organization: Stanford University. Publication: Luciferase-LOV BRET enables versatile and specific transcriptional readout of cellular protein-protein interactions. Kim CK, Cho KF, Kim MW, Ting AY. eLife. 2019 Apr 3;8. pii: 43826. doi: 10.7554/eLife.43826. PubMed 30942168.
Backbone
  Vector backbone: pAAV
  Vector type: Mammalian Expression, AAV
Growth in bacteria
  Bacterial resistance: Ampicillin, 100 μg/mL
  Growth temperature: 37°C
  Growth strain: NEB Stable
  Copy number: Unknown
Gene/Insert
  Gene/Insert name: mCherry-GS linker-Zdk1
  Species: Synthetic
  Promoter: CMV
  Cloning method: Gibson Cloning
  Sequencing primers: 5′ CMV-F; 3′ polyA-R
Terms and licenses: Academic/Nonprofit Terms; Industry Terms: Not Available to Industry
How to cite: pAAV-mCherry-GS linker-Zdk1 was a gift from Alice Ting (Addgene plasmid # 125226 ; http://n2t.net/addgene:125226 ; RRID:Addgene_125226)
